>Addgene plasmid #211661 | pCF821-sgCIDE-1_U6-sgRNA-EF1a-mNeonGreen | addgene full sequence | sequence record 421500 | Addgene NGS Result
GTCGACGGATCGGGAGATCTCCCGATCCCCTATGGTGCACTCTCAGTACAATCTGCTCTGATGCCGCATA
GTTAAGCCAGTATCTGCTCCCTGCTTGTGTGTTGGAGGTCGCTGAGTAGTGCGCGAGCAAAATTTAAGCT
ACAACAAGGCAAGGCTTGACCGACAATTGCATGAAGAATCTGCTTAGGGTTAGGCGTTTTGCGCTGCTTC
GCGATGTACGGGCCAGATATTGACATTGATTATTGACTAGTTATTAATAGTAATCAATTACGGGGTCATT
AGTTCATAGCCCATATATGGAGTTCCGCGTTACATAACTTACGGTAAATGGCCCGCCTGGCTGACCGCCC
AACGACCCCCGCCCATTGACGTCAATAATGACGTATGTTCCCATAGTAACGCCAATAGGGACTTTCCATT
GACGTCAATGGGTGGAGTATTTACGGTAAACTGCCCACTTGGCAGTACATCAAGTGTATCATATGCCAAG
TACGCCCCCTATTGACGTCAATGACGGTAAATGGCCCGCCTGGCATTATGCCCAGTACATGACCTTATGG
GACTTTCCTACTTGGCAGTACATCTACGTATTAGTCATCGCTATTACCATGGTGATGCGGTTTTGGCAGT
ACATCAATGGGCGTGGATAGCGGTTTGACTCACGGGGATTTCCAAGTCTCCACCCCATTGACGTCAATGG
GAGTTTGTTTTGGCACCAAAATCAACGGGACTTTCCAAAATGTCGTAACAACTCCGCCCCATTGACGCAA
ATGGGCGGTAGGCGTGTACGGTGGGAGGTCTATATAAGCAGCGCGTTTTGCCTGTACTGGGTCTCTCTGG
TTAGACCAGATCTGAGCCTGGGAGCTCTCTGGCTAACTAGGGAACCCACTGCTTAAGCCTCAATAAAGCT
TGCCTTGAGTGCTTCAAGTAGTGTGTGCCCGTCTGTTGTGTGACTCTGGTAACTAGAGATCCCTCAGACC
CTTTTAGTCAGTGTGGAAAATCTCTAGCAGTGGCGCCCGAACAGGGACTTGAAAGCGAAAGGGAAACCAG
AGGAGCTCTCTCGACGCAGGACTCGGCTTGCTGAAGCGCGCACGGCAAGAGGCGAGGGGCGGCGACTGGT
GAGTACGCCAAAAATTTTGACTAGCGGAGGCTAGAAGGAGAGAGATGGGTGCGAGAGCGTCAGTATTAAG
CGGGGGAGAATTAGATCGCGATGGGAAAAAATTCGGTTAAGGCCAGGGGGAAAGAAAAAATATAAATTAA
AACATATAGTATGGGCAAGCAGGGAGCTAGAACGATTCGCAGTTAATCCTGGCCTGTTAGAAACATCAGA
AGGCTGTAGACAAATACTGGGACAGCTACAACCATCCCTTCAGACAGGATCAGAAGAACTTAGATCATTA
TATAATACAGTAGCAACCCTCTATTGTGTGCATCAAAGGATAGAGATAAAAGACACCAAGGAAGCTTTAG
ACAAGATAGAGGAAGAGCAAAACAAAAGTAAGACCACCGCACAGCAAGCGGCCGCTGATCTTCAGACCTG
GAGGAGGAGATATGAGGGACAATTGGAGAAGTGAATTATATAAATATAAAGTAGTAAAAATTGAACCATT
AGGAGTAGCACCCACCAAGGCAAAGAGAAGAGTGGTGCAGAGAGAAAAAAGAGCAGTGGGAATAGGAGCT
TTGTTCCTTGGGTTCTTGGGAGCAGCAGGAAGCACTATGGGCGCAGCGTCAATGACGCTGACGGTACAGG
CCAGACAATTATTGTCTGGTATAGTGCAGCAGCAGAACAATTTGCTGAGGGCTATTGAGGCGCAACAGCA
TCTGTTGCAACTCACAGTCTGGGGCATCAAGCAGCTCCAGGCAAGAATCCTGGCTGTGGAAAGATACCTA
AAGGATCAACAGCTCCTGGGGATTTGGGGTTGCTCTGGAAAACTCATTTGCACCACTGCTGTGCCTTGGA
ATGCTAGTTGGAGTAATAAATCTCTGGAACAGATTTGGAATCACACGACCTGGATGGAGTGGGACAGAGA
AATTAACAATTACACAAGCTTAATACACTCCTTAATTGAAGAATCGCAAAACCAGCAAGAAAAGAATGAA
CAAGAATTATTGGAATTAGATAAATGGGCAAGTTTGTGGAATTGGTTTAACATAACAAATTGGCTGTGGT
ATATAAAATTATTCATAATGATAGTAGGAGGCTTGGTAGGTTTAAGAATAGTTTTTGCTGTACTTTCTAT
AGTGAATAGAGTTAGGCAGGGATATTCACCATTATCGTTTCAGACCCACCTCCCAACCCCGAGGGGACCC
GACAGGCCCGAAGGAATAGAAGAAGAAGGTGGAGAGAGAGACAGAGACAGATCCATTCGATTAGTGAACG
GATCGGCACTGCGTGCGCCAATTCTGCAGACAAATGGCAGTATTCATCCACAATTTTAAAAGAAAAGGGG
GGATTGGGGGGTACAGTGCAGGGGAAAGAATAGTAGACATAATAGCAACAGACATACAAACTAAAGAATT
ACAAAAACAAATTACAAAAATTCAAAATTTTCGGGTTTATTACAGGGACAGCAGAGATCCAGTTTGGTTA
ATTAAGGTACCGAGGGCCTATTTCCCATGATTCCTTCATATTTGCATATACGATACAAGGCTGTTAGAGA
GATAATTAGAATTAATTTGACTGTAAACACAAAGATATTAGTACAAAATACGTGACGTAGAAAGTAATAA
TTTCTTGGGTAGTTTGCAGTTTTAAAATTATGTTTTAAAATGGACTATCATATGCTTACCGTAACTTGAA
AGTATTTCGATTTCTTGGCTTTATATATCTTGTGGAAAGGACGAAACACCGTGTAATCCCAGCACTTTGG
GGTTTAAGAGCTATGCTGGAAACAGCATAGCAAGTTTAAATAAGGCTAGTCCGTTATCAACTTGAAAAAG
TGGCACCGAGTCGGTGCTTTTTTTGAATTCGCTAGCTAGGTCTTGAAAGGAGTGGGAATTGGCTCCGGTG
CCCGTCAGTGGGCAGAGCGCACATCGCCCACAGTCCCCGAGAAGTTGGGGGGAGGGGTCGGCAATTGATC
CGGTGCCTAGAGAAGGTGGCGCGGGGTAAACTGGGAAAGTGATGTCGTGTACTGGCTCCGCCTTTTTCCC
GAGGGTGGGGGAGAACCGTATATAAGTGCAGTAGTCGCCGTGAACGTTCTTTTTCGCAACGGGTTTGCCG
CCAGAACACAGGTAAGTGCCGTGTGTGGTTCCCGCGGGCCTGGCCTCTTTACGGGTTATGGCCCTTGCGT
GCCTTGAATTACTTCCACTGGCTGCAGTACGTGATTCTTGATCCCGAGCTTCGGGTTGGAAGTGGGTGGG
AGAGTTCGAGGCCTTGCGCTTAAGGAGCCCCTTCGCCTCGTGCTTGAGTTGAGGCCTGGCCTGGGCGCTG
GGGCCGCCGCGTGCGAATCTGGTGGCACCTTCGCGCCTGTCTCGCTGCTTTCGATAAGTCTCTAGCCATT
TAAAATTTTTGATGACCTGCTGCGACGCTTTTTTTCTGGCAAGATAGTCTTGTAAATGCGGGCCAAGATC
TGCACACTGGTATTTCGGTTTTTGGGGCCGCGGGCGGCGACGGGGCCCGTGCGTCCCAGCGCACATGTTC
GGCGAGGCGGGGCCTGCGAGCGCGGCCACCGAGAATCGGACGGGGGTAGTCTCAAGCTGGCCGGCCTGCT
CTGGTGCCTGGCCTCGCGCCGCCGTGTATCGCCCCGCCCTGGGCGGCAAGGCTGGCCCGGTCGGCACCAG
TTGCGTGAGCGGAAAGATGGCCGCTTCCCGGCCCTGCTGCAGGGAGCTCAAAATGGAGGACGCGGCGCTC
GGGAGAGCGGGCGGGTGAGTCACCCACACAAAGGAAAAGGGCCTTTCCGTCCTCAGCCGTCGCTTCATGT
GACTCCACGGAGTACCGGGCGCCGTCCAGGCACCTCGATTAGTTCTCGAGCTTTTGGAGTACGTCGTCTT
TAGGTTGGGGGGAGGGGTTTTATGCGATGGAGTTTCCCCACACTGAGTGGGTGGAGACTGAAGTTAGGCC
AGCTTGGCACTTGATGTAATTCTCCTTGGAATTTGCCCTTTTTGAGTTTGGATCTTGGTTCATTCTCAAG
CCTCAGACAGTGGTTCAAAGTTTTTTTCTTCCATTTCAGGTGTCGTGAACCGGTTCTAGAGCGCTGCCAC
CATGGTCAGTAAGGGCGAAGAAGATAATATGGCTTCCTTGCCTGCCACACATGAACTCCACATATTCGGG
TCTATCAACGGCGTGGACTTCGACATGGTTGGGCAAGGAACCGGAAATCCCAACGATGGATACGAGGAGC
TGAACCTGAAGTCAACGAAAGGTGATCTTCAATTCTCCCCCTGGATTCTCGTCCCTCACATTGGCTATGG
TTTCCACCAGTACCTCCCGTACCCTGACGGGATGTCTCCATTCCAAGCCGCAATGGTAGATGGGTCAGGC
TACCAAGTTCACAGAACTATGCAGTTTGAAGATGGTGCATCTCTGACAGTAAATTACAGGTATACCTACG
AAGGTTCACACATCAAAGGAGAAGCTCAGGTGAAAGGTACGGGATTCCCAGCAGACGGCCCAGTAATGAC
CAATTCCCTCACGGCTGCCGACTGGTGCAGGAGTAAAAAGACATATCCAAATGACAAGACTATTATCTCT
ACTTTCAAATGGTCTTATACGACAGGCAACGGAAAGAGGTATCGGTCAACCGCGCGCACAACATATACGT
TTGCTAAGCCTATGGCTGCCAATTATCTGAAAAATCAGCCCATGTATGTATTTAGAAAAACCGAACTGAA
GCACTCCAAAACTGAATTGAACTTCAAAGAGTGGCAAAAGGCCTTCACCGATGTCATGGGCATGGATGAA
TTGTATAAGTGAACGCGTTAAGTCGACAATCAACCTCTGGATTACAAAATTTGTGAAAGATTGACTGGTA
TTCTTAACTATGTTGCTCCTTTTACGCTATGTGGATACGCTGCTTTAATGCCTTTGTATCATGCTATTGC
TTCCCGTATGGCTTTCATTTTCTCCTCCTTGTATAAATCCTGGTTGCTGTCTCTTTATGAGGAGTTGTGG
CCCGTTGTCAGGCAACGTGGCGTGGTGTGCACTGTGTTTGCTGACGCAACCCCCACTGGTTGGGGCATTG
CCACCACCTGTCAGCTCCTTTCCGGGACTTTCGCTTTCCCCCTCCCTATTGCCACGGCGGAACTCATCGC
CGCCTGCCTTGCCCGCTGCTGGACAGGGGCTCGGCTGTTGGGCACTGACAATTCCGTGGTGTTGTCGGGG
AAATCATCGTCCTTTCCTTGGCTGCTCGCCTGTGTTGCCACCTGGATTCTGCGCGGGACGTCCTTCTGCT
ACGTCCCTTCGGCCCTCAATCCAGCGGACCTTCCTTCCCGCGGCCTGCTGCCGGCTCTGCGGCCTCTTCC
GCGTCTTCGCCTTCGCCCTCAGACGAGTCGGATCTCCCTTTGGGCCGCCTCCCCGCGTCGACTTTAAGAC
CAATGACTTACAAGGCAGCTGTAGATCTTAGCCACTTTTTAAAAGAAAAGGGGGGACTGGAAGGGCTAAT
TCACTCCCAACGAAGACAAGATCTGCTTTTTGCTTGTACTGGGTCTCTCTGGTTAGACCAGATCTGAGCC
TGGGAGCTCTCTGGCTAACTAGGGAACCCACTGCTTAAGCCTCAATAAAGCTTGCCTTGAGTGCTTCAAG
TAGTGTGTGCCCGTCTGTTGTGTGACTCTGGTAACTAGAGATCCCTCAGACCCTTTTAGTCAGTGTGGAA
AATCTCTAGCAGGGCCCGTTTAAACCCGCTGATCAGCCTCGACTGTGCCTTCTAGTTGCCAGCCATCTGT
TGTTTGCCCCTCCCCCGTGCCTTCCTTGACCCTGGAAGGTGCCACTCCCACTGTCCTTTCCTAATAAAAT
GAGGAAATTGCATCGCATTGTCTGAGTAGGTGTCATTCTATTCTGGGGGGTGGGGTGGGGCAGGACAGCA
AGGGGGAGGATTGGGAAGACAATAGCAGGCATGCTGGGGATGCGGTGGGCTCTATGGCTTCTGAGGCGGA
AAGAACCAGCCATTAATGAAAAGAACCAGCCATTAATGAATCGGCCAACGCGCGGGGAGAGGCGGTTTGC
GTATTGGGCGCTCTTCCGCTTCCTCGCTCACTGACTCGCTGCGCTCGGTCGTTCGGCTGCGGCGAGCGGT
ATCAGCTCACTCAAAGGCGGTAATACGGTTATCCACAGAATCAGGGGATAACGCAGGAAAGAACATGTGA
GCAAAAGGCCAGCAAAAGGCCAGGAACCGTAAAAAGGCCGCGTTGCTGGCGTTTTTCCATAGGCTCCGCC
CCCCTGACGAGCATCACAAAAATCGACGCTCAAGTCAGAGGTGGCGAAACCCGACAGGACTATAAAGATA
CCAGGCGTTTCCCCCTGGAAGCTCCCTCGTGCGCTCTCCTGTTCCGACCCTGCCGCTTACCGGATACCTG
TCCGCCTTTCTCCCTTCGGGAAGCGTGGCGCTTTCTCATAGCTCACGCTGTAGGTATCTCAGTTCGGTGT
AGGTCGTTCGCTCCAAGCTGGGCTGTGTGCACGAACCCCCCGTTCAGCCCGACCGCTGCGCCTTATCCGG
TAACTATCGTCTTGAGTCCAACCCGGTAAGACACGACTTATCGCCACTGGCAGCAGCCACTGGTAACAGG
ATTAGCAGAGCGAGGTATGTAGGCGGTGCTACAGAGTTCTTGAAGTGGTGGCCTAACTACGGCTACACTA
GAAGAACAGTATTTGGTATCTGCGCTCTGCTGAAGCCAGTTACCTTCGGAAAAAGAGTTGGTAGCTCTTG
ATCCGGCAAACAAACCACCGCTGGTAGCGGTGGTTTTTTTGTTTGCAAGCAGCAGATTACGCGCAGAAAA
AAAGGATCTCAAGAAGATCCTTTGATCTTTTCTACGGGGTCTGACGCTCAGTGGAACGAAAACTCACGTT
AAGGGATTTTGGTCATGAGATTATCAAAAAGGATCTTCACCTAGATCCTTTTAAATTAAAAATGAAGTTT
TAAATCAATCTAAAGTATATATGAGTAAACTTGGTCTGACAGTTACCAATGCTTAATCAGTGAGGCACCT
ATCTCAGCGATCTGTCTATTTCGTTCATCCATAGTTGCCTGACTCCCCGTCGTGTAGATAACTACGATAC
GGGAGGGCTTACCATCTGGCCCCAGTGCTGCAATGATACCGCGAGACCCACGCTCACCGGCTCCAGATTT
ATCAGCAATAAACCAGCCAGCCGGAAGGGCCGAGCGCAGAAGTGGTCCTGCAACTTTATCCGCCTCCATC
CAGTCTATTAATTGTTGCCGGGAAGCTAGAGTAAGTAGTTCGCCAGTTAATAGTTTGCGCAACGTTGTTG
CCATTGCTACAGGCATCGTGGTGTCACGCTCGTCGTTTGGTATGGCTTCATTCAGCTCCGGTTCCCAACG
ATCAAGGCGAGTTACATGATCCCCCATGTTGTGCAAAAAAGCGGTTAGCTCCTTCGGTCCTCCGATCGTT
GTCAGAAGTAAGTTGGCCGCAGTGTTATCACTCATGGTTATGGCAGCACTGCATAATTCTCTTACTGTCA
TGCCATCCGTAAGATGCTTTTCTGTGACTGGTGAGTACTCAACCAAGTCATTCTGAGAATAGTGTATGCG
GCGACCGAGTTGCTCTTGCCCGGCGTCAATACGGGATAATACCGCGCCACATAGCAGAACTTTAAAAGTG
CTCATCATTGGAAAACGTTCTTCGGGGCGAAAACTCTCAAGGATCTTACCGCTGTTGAGATCCAGTTCGA
TGTAACCCACTCGTGCACCCAACTGATCTTCAGCATCTTTTACTTTCACCAGCGTTTCTGGGTGAGCAAA
AACAGGAAGGCAAAATGCCGCAAAAAAGGGAATAAGGGCGACACGGAAATGTTGAATACTCATACTCTTC
CTTTTTCAATATTATTGAAGCATTTATCAGGGTTATTGTCTCATGAGCGGATACATATTTGAATGTATTT
AGAAAAATAAACAAATAGGGGTTCCGCGCACATTTCCCCGAAAAGTGCCACCTGAC
Features (pLannotate 1.2.2; 25 found; start..end, strand, type, name):
     31..83      -  misc_feature   bom (fragment): basis of mobility region from pBR322
    232..611     +  enhancer       CMV enhancer: human cytomegalovirus immediate early enhancer
    612..811     +  promoter       CMV promoter: human cytomegalovirus (CMV) immediate early promoter
    829..1009    +  LTR            5' LTR (truncated): truncated 5' long terminal repeat (LTR) from HIV-1
   1056..1181    +  misc_feature   HIV-1 Ψ: packaging signal of human immunodeficiency virus type 1
   1165..1528    +  CDS            HIV-1 gag (fragment): gag protein from human immunodeficiency virus 1; gag
   1674..1907    +  misc_feature   RRE: The Rev response element (RRE) of HIV-1 allows for Rev-dependent mRNA export from the nucleus to the cytoplasm.
   2284..2384    +  CDS            Rev (fragment): human immunodeficiency virus 1 (HIV-1) Rev protein; rev; enhances nuclear export of unspliced and incompletely spliced viral mRNAs
   2434..2551    +  misc_feature   cPPT/CTS: central polypurine tract and central termination sequence of HIV-1
   2602..2842    +  promoter       U6 promoter: RNA polymerase III promoter for human U6 snRNA
   2890..2957    +  misc_RNA       tracrRNA (fragment): trans-activating CRISPR RNA for the Streptococcus pyogenes CRISPR/Cas9 system
   2976..2994    +  CDS            small t antigen (fragment): SV40 (simian virus 40) small t antigen
   3020..3231    +  promoter       EF-1α core promoter: core promoter for human elongation factor EF-1α
   3232..3340    +  intron         EF-1α intron A (fragment): intron upstream of the start codon of human EF-1α
   3966..4169    +  intron         EF-1α intron A: truncated intron upstream of the start codon of human EF-1α
   4202..4909    +  CDS            mNeonGreen: mNeonGreen is a basic (constitutively fluorescent) green/yellow fluorescent protein published in 2013, derived from Branchiostoma lanceolatum. It is reported to be a very rapidly-maturing monomer with moderate acid sensitivity.
   4928..5516    +  misc_feature   WPRE: woodchuck hepatitis virus posttranscriptional regulatory element
   5567..5586    +  misc_feature   cPPT/CTS (fragment): central polypurine tract and central termination sequence of HIV-1
   5588..5821    +  LTR            3' LTR (ΔU3): self-inactivating 3' long terminal repeat (LTR) from HIV-1
   5853..6077    +  polyA_signal   bGH poly(A) signal: bovine growth hormone polyadenylation signal
   6081..6100    +  promoter       SV40 promoter (fragment): SV40 enhancer and early promoter
   6121..6171    -  CDS            lacI (fragment): lac repressor; lacI; The lac repressor binds to the lac operator to inhibit transcription in E. coli. This inhibition can be relieved by adding lactose or isopropyl-β-D-thiogalactopyranoside (IPTG).
   6354..6942    -  rep_origin     ori: high-copy-number ColE1/pMB1/pBR322/pUC origin of replication
   7113..7973    -  CDS            AmpR: β-lactamase; bla; confers resistance to ampicillin, carbenicillin, and related antibiotics
   7974..8078    -  promoter       AmpR promoter: bla
