[The description below was written by a language model from this plasmid's Addgene catalogue record and pLannotate feature annotations shown in this document.]
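Description:
pCF821-sgCIDE-1_U6-sgRNA-EF1a-mNeonGreen is a lentiviral CRISPR guide RNA vector for mammalian cells, built on the pCF821 backbone. It is propagated in E. coli through a high-copy ColE1/pUC-type origin with ampicillin selection (AmpR under its own bla promoter). The viral portion has a third-generation, self-inactivating layout. A CMV enhancer/promoter replaces the U3 region upstream of a truncated HIV-1 5' LTR to drive genomic RNA production in packaging cells. This is followed by the Ψ packaging signal with a partial gag sequence, the Rev response element for Rev-dependent nuclear export, and the cPPT/CTS, which aids nuclear import of the viral genome. The ΔU3 3' LTR, followed by a bGH polyadenylation signal, leaves the integrated provirus without LTR promoter activity.

Between the LTRs sit two expression units. A human U6 RNA polymerase III promoter drives a single guide RNA that combines the sgCIDE-1 spacer with a Streptococcus pyogenes Cas9 scaffold, annotated as a tracrRNA fragment. Downstream, an EF-1α promoter with intron A sequence expresses the green/yellow fluorescent protein mNeonGreen, and a WPRE enhances transcript expression. mNeonGreen marks transduced cells for tracking or sorting, as no mammalian drug-selection marker is annotated.

The catalogue insert name mentions SpyCas9, but the feature table shows no Cas9 coding sequence and the stated purpose lists only the sgRNA and mNeonGreen cassettes, so Cas9 presumably has to be supplied separately. The record does not state the guide's target. The associated publication concerns CRISPR-mediated glioma oncolysis through targeting of the non-coding genome.
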