Addgene plasmid #211661: pCF821-sgCIDE-1_U6-sgRNA-EF1a-mNeonGreen
Purpose: U6-sgRNA-EF1a-mNeonGreen
Depositing lab: Christof Fellmann. Depositing organization: J. David Gladstone Institutes. Publication: Targeting the non-coding genome and temozolomide signature enables CRISPR-mediated glioma oncolysis. Tan IL, Perez AR, Lew RJ, Sun X, Baldwin A, Zhu YK, Shah MM, Berger MS, Doudna JA, Fellmann C. Cell Rep. 2023 Nov 28;42(11):113339. doi: 10.1016/j.celrep.2023.113339. Epub 2023 Nov 2. PubMed 37917583.
Backbone
  Vector backbone: pCF821
  Vector type: Mammalian Expression, Lentiviral, CRISPR
Growth in bacteria
  Bacterial resistance: Ampicillin, 100 μg/mL
  Growth temperature: 37°C
  Growth strain: NEB Stable
  Copy number: Unknown
Gene/Insert
  Gene/Insert name: SpyCas9 and sgCIDE-1 guide RNA vector
  gRNA/shRNA sequence: TGTAATCCCAGCACTTTGGG
Terms and licenses: Academic/Nonprofit Terms; Industry Terms: Not Available to Industry
How to cite: pCF821-sgCIDE-1_U6-sgRNA-EF1a-mNeonGreen was a gift from Christof Fellmann (Addgene plasmid # 211661 ; http://n2t.net/addgene:211661 ; RRID:Addgene_211661)
